Addgene plasmid #109144: GFP-TCF4
Purpose: For the expression of GFP-TCF in mammalian cells
Depositing lab: Mariann Bienz. Publication: Pygopus and Legless target Armadillo/beta-catenin to the nucleus to enable its transcriptional co-activator function. Townsley FM, Cliffe A, Bienz M. Nat Cell Biol. 2004 Jul;6(7):626-33. doi: 10.1038/ncb1141. Epub 2004 Jun 20. PubMed 15208637.
Backbone
  Vector backbone: pEGFP-C2
  Backbone manufacturer: Clontech
  Backbone size w/o insert (bp): 4700
  Vector type: Mammalian Expression
Growth in bacteria
  Bacterial resistance: Kanamycin, 50 μg/mL
  Growth temperature: 37°C
  Growth strain: DH5alpha
  Copy number: High Copy
Gene/Insert
  Gene/Insert name: TCF7L2
  Species: H. sapiens (human)
  Entrez Gene: TCF7L2 (a.k.a. TCF-4, TCF4)
  Promoter: CMV
  Tag / fusion protein: eGFP (N terminal on insert)
  Cloning method: Unknown
  Sequencing primers: 5′ EGFP-C
Resource information
  A portion of this plasmid was derived from a plasmid made by: PMID: 9065401
Terms and licenses: Academic/Nonprofit Terms; Industry Terms: Not Available to Industry
Depositor comments: Gene Origin - PMID: 9065401 Note: The TCF7L2 insert contains amino acids 1 through 461 compared to the closest reference sequence, NP_110383.2.
How to cite: GFP-TCF4 was a gift from Mariann Bienz (Addgene plasmid # 109144 ; http://n2t.net/addgene:109144 ; RRID:Addgene_109144)
