[The description below was written by a language model from this plasmid's Addgene catalogue record and pLannotate feature annotations shown in this document.]
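Description:
GFP-TCF4 is a mammalian expression plasmid built on the Clontech pEGFP-C2 backbone that produces human TCF7L2 (also called TCF4 or TCF-4) fused at its N terminus to EGFP. Transcription is driven by the human cytomegalovirus immediate-early enhancer and promoter. The EGFP coding sequence is followed by a short remnant of the multiple cloning site and then the TCF7L2 open reading frame, with the SV40 polyadenylation signal terminating the transcript. The depositor notes that the insert matches amino acids 1 through 461 of the closest human reference protein. The automated annotation splits the insert into a segment matched to the mouse orthologue and an adjoining fragment matched to the human protein. This most likely reflects the high conservation of the gene and isoform differences rather than a chimeric insert, but the record does not resolve the point, and the catalogue lists the species as human.

The backbone carries a high-copy ColE1/pUC-type origin for propagation in E. coli and an f1 origin for single-stranded DNA production. A single NeoR/KanR (Tn5 aminoglycoside phosphotransferase) gene is placed behind tandem bacterial (bla) and SV40 early promoters and ends with an HSV TK polyadenylation signal. It gives kanamycin selection in bacteria and can provide G418 selection of stably transfected mammalian cells. The small large T antigen, ble and bGH poly(A) fragments in the table appear to be incidental backbone matches.

TCF7L2 is a DNA-binding effector of Wnt signalling that represses targets in the absence of beta-catenin and activates them in its presence. The stated purpose is expression of GFP-tagged TCF in mammalian cells, which allows the protein to be visualised by fluorescence. The associated study concerned nuclear targeting of Armadillo/beta-catenin.
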