Features (pLannotate 1.2.2; 17 found; start..end, strand, type, name):
     26..329     +  enhancer       CMV enhancer: human cytomegalovirus immediate early enhancer
    330..533     +  promoter       CMV promoter: human cytomegalovirus (CMV) immediate early promoter
    578..1294    +  CDS            EGFP: EGFP is a basic (constitutively fluorescent) green fluorescent protein published in 1996, derived from Aequorea victoria. It is reported to be a rapidly-maturing weak dimer with moderate acid sensitivity.
   1300..1333    +  misc_feature   MCS (fragment): multiple cloning site
   1337..2707    +  CDS            Tcf7l2: TF7L2_MOUSE - Also known as Tcf4. Experimental evidence at protein level: Swiss-Prot protein existence level 1. Participates in the Wnt signaling pathway and modulates MYC expression by binding to its promoter in a sequence-specific manner. Acts as repressor in the absence of CTNNB1, and as activator in its presence. Activates transcription from promoters with several copies of the Tcf motif CCTTTGATC in the presence of CTNNB1. TLE1, TLE2, TLE3 and TLE4 repress transactivation mediated by TCF7L2/TCF4 and CTNNB1. Expression of dominant-negative mutants results in cell-cycle arrest in G1 (By sim
   2701..3123    +  CDS            TCF7L2 (fragment): TF7L2_HUMAN - Also known as TCF4. Experimental evidence at protein level: Swiss-Prot protein existence level 1. Participates in the Wnt signaling pathway and modulates MYC expression by binding to its promoter in a sequence-specific manner. Acts as repressor in the absence of CTNNB1, and as activator in its presence. Activates transcription from promoters with several copies of the Tcf motif 5'-CCTTTGATC-3' in the presence of CTNNB1. TLE1, TLE2, TLE3 and TLE4 repress transactivation mediated by TCF7L2/TCF4 and CTNNB1. Expression of dominant-negative mutants results in cell-cycle arrest in G1.
   3149..3233    +  CDS            large T antigen (fragment): large T antigen from SV40 (simian virus 40)
   3256..3377    +  polyA_signal   SV40 poly(A) signal: SV40 polyadenylation signal
   3411..3839    -  rep_origin     f1 ori (sequence partly withheld): f1 bacteriophage origin of replication; arrow indicates direction of (+) strand synthesis
   3866..3970    +  promoter       AmpR promoter: bla
   3972..4329    +  promoter       SV40 promoter: SV40 enhancer and early promoter
   4364..5158    +  CDS            NeoR/KanR: aminoglycoside phosphotransferase from Tn5; aph(3')-II (or nptII); confers resistance to neomycin, kanamycin, and G418 (Geneticin®)
   5179..5331    +  CDS            ble (fragment): BLE_KLEPN - Experimental evidence at protein level: Swiss-Prot protein existence level 1. Binding protein with a strong affinity to the bleomycin family of antibiotics. Binds to CL990; an antimitotic-antibiotic compound. From Klebsiella pneumoniae.
   5390..5437    +  polyA_signal   HSV TK poly(A) signal: herpes simplex virus thymidine kinase polyadenylation signal (Cole and Stacy, 1985)
   5528..5544    -  polyA_signal   bGH poly(A) signal (fragment): bovine growth hormone polyadenylation signal
   5766..6354    +  rep_origin     ori: high-copy-number ColE1/pMB1/pBR322/pUC origin of replication
   6469..6503    +  enhancer       CMV enhancer (fragment): human cytomegalovirus immediate early enhancer
>Addgene plasmid #109144 | GFP-TCF4 | addgene full sequence | sequence record 208333 | Addgene NGS Result
TTCATAGCCCATATATGGAGTTCCGCGTTACATAACTTACGGTAAATGGCCCGCCTGGCTGACCGCCCAA
CGACCCCCGCCCATTGACGTCAATAATGACGTATGTTCCCATAGTAACGCCAATAGGGACTTTCCATTGA
CGTCAATGGGTGGAGTATTTACGGTAAACTGCCCACTTGGCAGTACATCAAGTGTATCATATGCCAAGTA
CGCCCCCTATTGACGTCAATGACGGTAAATGGCCCGCCTGGCATTATGCCCAGTACATGACCTTATGGGA
CTTTCCTACTTGGCAGTACATCTACGTATTAGTCATCGCTATTACCATGGTGATGCGGTTTTGGCAGTAC
ATCAATGGGCGTGGATAGCGGTTTGACTCACGGGGATTTCCAAGTCTCCACCCCATTGACGTCAATGGGA
GTTTGTTTTGGCACCAAAATCAACGGGACTTTCCAAAATGTCGTAACAACTCCGCCCCATTGACGCAAAT
GGGCGGTAGGCGTGTACGGTGGGAGGTCTATATAAGCAGAGCTGGTTTAGTGAACCGTCAGATCCGCTAG
CGCTACCGGTCGCCACCATGGTGAGCAAGGGCGAGGAGCTGTTCACCGGGGTGGTGCCCATCCTGGTCGA
GCTGGACGGCGACGTAAACGGCCACAAGTTCAGCGTGTCCGGCGAGGGCGAGGGCGATGCCACCTACGGC
AAGCTGACCCTGAAGTTCATCTGCACCACCGGCAAGCTGCCCGTGCCCTGGCCCACCCTCGTGACCACCC
TGACCTACGGCGTGCAGTGCTTCAGCCGCTACCCCGACCACATGAAGCAGCACGACTTCTTCAAGTCCGC
CATGCCCGAAGGCTACGTCCAGGAGCGCACCATCTTCTTCAAGGACGACGGCAACTACAAGACCCGCGCC
GAGGTGAAGTTCGAGGGCGACACCCTGGTGAACCGCATCGAGCTGAAGGGCATCGACTTCAAGGAGGACG
GCAACATCCTGGGGCACAAGCTGGAGTACAACTACAACAGCCACAACGTCTATATCATGGCCGACAAGCA
GAAGAACGGCATCAAGGTGAACTTCAAGATCCGCCACAACATCGAGGACGGCAGCGTGCAGCTCGCCGAC
CACTACCAGCAGAACACCCCCATCGGCGACGGCCCCGTGCTGCTGCCCGACAACCACTACCTGAGCACCC
AGTCCGCCCTGAGCAAAGACCCCAACGAGAAGCGCGATCACATGGTCCTGCTGGAGTTCGTGACCGCCGC
CGGGATCACTCTCGGCATGGACGAGCTGTACAAGTCCGGCCGGACTCAGATCTCGAGCTCAAGCTTCGAA
TTCACCATGCCGCAGCTGAACGGCGGTGGAGGGGATGACCTAGGCGCCAACGACGAACTGATTTCCTTCA
AAGACGAGGGCGAACGGGAGGAGAAGAGCTCCGAAAACTCCTCGGCAGAGAGGGATTTAGCTGATGTCAA
ATCGTCTCTAGTCAATGAATCAGAAACGAATCAAAACAGCTCCTCCGATTCCGAGGCGGAAAGACGGCCT
CCGCCTCGCTCCGAAAGTTTCCGAGACAAATCCCGGGAAAGTTTGGAAGAAGCGGCCAAGAGGCAAGATG
GAGGGCTCTTTAAGGGGCCACCGTATCCCGGCTACCCCTTCATCATGATCCCCGACCTGACGAGCCCCTA
CCTCCCCAACGGATCGCTCTCGCCCACCGCCCGAACCTATCTCCAGATGAAATGGCCACTGCTTGATGTC
CAGGCAGGGAGCCTCCAGAGTAGACAAGCCCTCAAGGATGCCCGGTCCCCATCACCGGCACACATTGTCT
CTAACAAAGTGCCAGTGGTGCAGCACCCTCACCATGTCCACCCCCTCACGCCTCTTATCACGTACAGCAA
TGAACACTTCACGCCGGGAAACCCACCTCCACACTTACCAGCCGACGTAGACCCCAAAACAGGAATCCCA
CGGCCTCCGCACCCTCCAGATATATCCCCGTATTACCCACTATCGCCTGGCACCGTAGGACAAATCCCCC
ATCCGCTAGGATGGTTAGTACCACAGCAAGGTCAACCGGTGTACCCAATCACGACAGGAGGATTCAGACA
CCCCTACCCCACAGCTCTGACCGTCAATGCTTCCATGTCCAGGTTCCCTCCCCATATGGTCCCACCACAT
CATACGCTACACACGACGGGCATTCCGCATCCGGCCATAGTCACACCAACAGTCAAACAGGAATCGTCCC
AGAGTGATGTCGGCTCACTCCATAGTTCAAAGCATCAGGACTCCAAAAAGGAAGAAGAAAAGAAGAAGCC
CCACATAAAGAAACCTCTTAATGCATTCATGTTGTATATGAAGGAAATGAGAGCAAAGGTCGTAGCTGAG
TGCACGTTGAAAGAAAGCGCGGCCATCAACCAGATCCTTGGGCGGAGGTGGCATGCACTGTCCAGAGAAG
AGCAAGCGAAATACTACGAGCTGGCCCGGAAGGAGCGACAGCTTCATATGCAACTGTACCCCGGCTGGTC
CGCGCGGGATAACTATGGAAAGAAGAAGAAGAGGAAAAGGGACAAGCAGCCGGGAGAGACCAATGAACAC
AGCGAATGTTTCCTAAATCCTTGCCTTTCACTTCCTCCGATTACAGACCTGAGCGCTCCTAAGAAATGCC
GAGCGCGCTTTGGCCTTGATCAACAGAATAACTGGTGCGGCCCTTGCAGGAGAAAAAAAAGTGCGTTCGC
TACATACAAGGTGAAGGCAGCTGCCTCAGCCCACCCTCTTCAGATGGAAGCTTACTAGATTCGCCTCCCC
CCTCCCCGAACCTGCTAGGCTCCCCTCCCCGAGACGCCAAGTCACAGACTGAGCAGACCCAGCCTCTGTC
GCTGTCCCTGAAGCCCGACCCCCTGGCCCACCTGTCCATGATGCCTCCGCCACCCGCCCTCCTGCTCGCT
GAGGCCACCCACAAGGCCTCCGCCCTCTGTCCCAACGGGGCCCTGGACCTGCCCCCAGCCGCTTTGCAGC
CTGCCGCCCCCTCCTCATCAATTGCACAGCCGTCGACTTCTTCCTTACATTCCCACAGCTCCCTGGCCGG
GACCCAGCCCCAGCCGCTGTCGCTCGTCACCAAGTCTTTAGAATAGGGATCCACCGGATCTAGATAACTG
ATCATAATCAGCCATACCACATTTGTAGAGGTTTTACTTGCTTTAAAAAACCTCCCACACCTCCCCCTGA
ACCTGAAACATAAAATGAATGCAATTGTTGTTGTTAACTTGTTTATTGCAGCTTATAATGGTTACAAATA
AAGCAATAGCATCACAAATTTCACAAATAAAGCATTTTTTTCACTGCATTCTAGTTGTGGTTTGTCCAAA
CTCATCAATGTATCTTAACGCGTAAATTGTAAGCGTTAATATTTTGTTAAAATTCGCGTTAAATTTTTGT
TAAATCAGCTCATTTTTTAACCAATAGGCCGAAATCGGCAAAATCCCTTATAAATCAAAAGAATAGACCG
AGATAGGGT
[37 nt withheld, positions 3510-3546]
AAAGAACGTGGACTCCAACGTCAAAGG
[49 nt withheld, positions 3574-3622]
T
[91 nt withheld, positions 3624-3714]
G
[124 nt withheld, positions 3716-3839]
CAGGTGGCACTTTTCGGGGAAATGTGCGCGGAACCCCTATTTGTTTATTTTTCTAAATACATTCAAATAT
GTATCCGCTCATGAGACAATAACCCTGATAAATGCTTCAATAATATTGAAAAAGGAAGAGTCCTGAGGCG
GAAAGAACCAGCTGTGGAATGTGTGTCAGTTAGGGTGTGGAAAGTCCCCAGGCTCCCCAGCAGGCAGAAG
TATGCAAAGCATGCATCTCAATTAGTCAGCAACCAGGTGTGGAAAGTCCCCAGGCTCCCCAGCAGGCAGA
AGTATGCAAAGCATGCATCTCAATTAGTCAGCAACCATAGTCCCGCCCCTAACTCCGCCCATCCCGCCCC
TAACTCCGCCCAGTTCCGCCCATTCTCCGCCCCATGGCTGACTAATTTTTTTTATTTATGCAGAGGCCGA
GGCCGCCTCGGCCTCTGAGCTATTCCAGAAGTAGTGAGGAGGCTTTTTTGGAGGCCTAGGCTTTTGCAAA
GATCGATCAAGAGACAGGATGAGGATCGTTTCGCATGATTGAACAAGATGGATTGCACGCAGGTTCTCCG
GCCGCTTGGGTGGAGAGGCTATTCGGCTATGACTGGGCACAACAGACAATCGGCTGCTCTGATGCCGCCG
TGTTCCGGCTGTCAGCGCAGGGGCGCCCGGTTCTTTTTGTCAAGACCGACCTGTCCGGTGCCCTGAATGA
ACTGCAAGACGAGGCAGCGCGGCTATCGTGGCTGGCCACGACGGGCGTTCCTTGCGCAGCTGTGCTCGAC
GTTGTCACTGAAGCGGGAAGGGACTGGCTGCTATTGGGCGAAGTGCCGGGGCAGGATCTCCTGTCATCTC
ACCTTGCTCCTGCCGAGAAAGTATCCATCATGGCTGATGCAATGCGGCGGCTGCATACGCTTGATCCGGC
TACCTGCCCATTCGACCACCAAGCGAAACATCGCATCGAGCGAGCACGTACTCGGATGGAAGCCGGTCTT
GTCGATCAGGATGATCTGGACGAAGAGCATCAGGGGCTCGCGCCAGCCGAACTGTTCGCCAGGCTCAAGG
CGAGCATGCCCGACGGCGAGGATCTCGTCGTGACCCATGGCGATGCCTGCTTGCCGAATATCATGGTGGA
AAATGGCCGCTTTTCTGGATTCATCGACTGTGGCCGGCTGGGTGTGGCGGACCGCTATCAGGACATAGCG
TTGGCTACCCGTGATATTGCTGAAGAGCTTGGCGGCGAATGGGCTGACCGCTTCCTCGTGCTTTACGGTA
TCGCCGCTCCCGATTCGCAGCGCATCGCCTTCTATCGCCTTCTTGACGAGTTCTTCTGAGCGGGACTCTG
GGGTTCGAAATGACCGACCAAGCGACGCCCAACCTGCCATCACGAGATTTCGATTCCACCGCCGCCTTCT
ATGAAAGGTTGGGCTTCGGAATCGTTTTCCGGGACGCCGGCTGGATGATCCTCCAGCGCGGGGATCTCAT
GCTGGAGTTCTTCGCCCACCCTAGGGGGAGGCTAACTGAAACACGGAAGGAGACAATACCGGAAGGAACC
CGCGCTATGACGGCAATAAAAAGACAGAATAAAACGCACGGTGTTGGGTCGTTTGTTCATAAACGCGGGG
TTCGGTCCCAGGGCTGGCACTCTGTCGATACCCCACCGAGACCCCATTGGGGCCAATACGCCCGCGTTTC
TTCCTTTTCCCCACCCCACCCCCCAAGTTCGGGTGAAGGCCCAGGGCTCGCAGCCAACGTCGGGGCGGCA
GGCCCTGCCATAGCCTCAGGTTACTCATATATACTTTAGATTGATTTAAAACTTCATTTTTAATTTAAAA
GGATCTAGGTGAAGATCCTTTTTGATAATCTCATGACCAAAATCCCTTAACGTGAGTTTTCGTTCCACTG
AGCGTCAGACCCCGTAGAAAAGATCAAAGGATCTTCTTGAGATCCTTTTTTTCTGCGCGTAATCTGCTGC
TTGCAAACAAAAAAACCACCGCTACCAGCGGTGGTTTGTTTGCCGGATCAAGAGCTACCAACTCTTTTTC
CGAAGGTAACTGGCTTCAGCAGAGCGCAGATACCAAATACTGTTCTTCTAGTGTAGCCGTAGTTAGGCCA
CCACTTCAAGAACTCTGTAGCACCGCCTACATACCTCGCTCTGCTAATCCTGTTACCAGTGGCTGCTGCC
AGTGGCGATAAGTCGTGTCTTACCGGGTTGGACTCAAGACGATAGTTACCGGATAAGGCGCAGCGGTCGG
GCTGAACGGGGGGTTCGTGCACACAGCCCAGCTTGGAGCGAACGACCTACACCGAACTGAGATACCTACA
GCGTGAGCTATGAGAAAGCGCCACGCTTCCCGAAGGGAGAAAGGCGGACAGGTATCCGGTAAGCGGCAGG
GTCGGAACAGGAGAGCGCACGAGGGAGCTTCCAGGGGGAAACGCCTGGTATCTTTATAGTCCTGTCGGGT
TTCGCCACCTCTGACTTGAGCGTCGATTTTTGTGATGCTCGTCAGGGGGGCGGAGCCTATGGAAAAACGC
CAGCAACGCGGCCTTTTTACGGTTCCTGGCCTTTTGCTGGCCTTTTGCTCACATGTTCTTTCCTGCGTTA
TCCCCTGATTCTGTGGATAACCGTATTACCGCCATGCATTAGTTATTAATAGTAATCAATTACGGGGTCA
TTAG
